Addgene plasmid #90560: CAMSAP2 E6.5 gRNA
Purpose: 3rd generation lentiviral gRNA plasmid targeting human CAMSAP2
Depositing lab: Iain Cheeseman. Depositing organization: Whitehead Institute for Biomedical Research. Publication: Large-Scale Analysis of CRISPR/Cas9 Cell-Cycle Knockouts Reveals the Diversity of p53-Dependent Responses to Cell-Cycle Defects. McKinley KL, Cheeseman IM. Dev Cell. 2017 Feb 27;40(4):405-420.e2. doi: 10.1016/j.devcel.2017.01.012. Epub 2017 Feb 16. PubMed 28216383.
Backbone
  Vector backbone: pLenti-sgRNA
  Backbone manufacturer: Eric Lander & David Sabatini labs (Addgene plasmid #71409)
  Backbone size w/o insert (bp): 9151
  Vector type: Lentiviral, CRISPR
  Selectable markers: Puromycin
Growth in bacteria
  Bacterial resistance: Ampicillin, 100 μg/mL
  Growth temperature: 37°C
  Growth strain: NEB Stable
  Copy number: Unknown
Gene/Insert
  Gene/Insert name: CAMSAP2 (Guide Designation E6.5) (alt name: pKMKO series)
  gRNA/shRNA sequence: CACCGCTGAACTATACTGTCGTGC
  Species: H. sapiens (human)
  Promoter: U6
  Cloning method: Restriction Enzyme; 5′ cloning site BsmBI (destroyed during cloning); 3′ cloning site BsmBI (destroyed during cloning)
  Sequencing primers: 5′ hU6-F (5'-GAGGGCCTATTTCCCATGATT-3'); 3′ EF1a-R (5'-CACGGCGACTACTGCACTTA-3')
Terms and licenses: Academic/Nonprofit Terms; Industry Terms: Not Available to Industry
Depositor comments: Please note that gRNA target sequence listed is not strictly the 20nt spacer sequence, but also contains the 5' BsmBI overhang. For more information about knockout human cell lines generated using this plasmid, please see http://cellcycleknockouts.wi.mit.edu/ .
How to cite: CAMSAP2 E6.5 gRNA was a gift from Iain Cheeseman (Addgene plasmid # 90560 ; http://n2t.net/addgene:90560 ; RRID:Addgene_90560)
