[The description below was written by a language model from this plasmid's Addgene catalogue record and pLannotate feature annotations shown in this document.]
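Description:
CAMSAP2 E6.5 gRNA is a third-generation lentiviral CRISPR guide plasmid built on the pLenti-sgRNA backbone and designed to express a single guide RNA against human CAMSAP2. It is maintained in E. coli through a high-copy ColE1/pUC-type origin with ampicillin resistance (AmpR), and it also carries an f1 origin and an SV40 origin outside the viral cassette. The guide oligonucleotide was inserted by BsmBI restriction cloning, which destroyed both sites. The depositor notes that the recorded guide sequence includes the 5′ BsmBI overhang and so is not strictly the 20-nt spacer. The catalogue lists the empty backbone as 9,151 bp, whereas the sequenced construct is 7,301 nt. The record does not explain this difference.

The transfer cassette begins with an RSV promoter fused to a truncated HIV-1 5′ LTR, which makes genomic RNA production Tat-independent. This is followed by the Ψ packaging signal with a gag fragment and by the RRE for Rev-dependent nuclear export. A human U6 RNA polymerase III promoter drives the CAMSAP2 spacer joined to the S. pyogenes Cas9 guide scaffold (annotated as a tracrRNA fragment). Downstream lie a cPPT/CTS element, an EF-1α core promoter driving puromycin N-acetyltransferase for selection of transduced cells, a WPRE to enhance expression, and a self-inactivating ΔU3 3′ LTR followed by an SV40 polyadenylation signal.

No Cas9 is annotated on the plasmid, so the nuclease must be supplied separately in the target cells. The associated work is a large-scale analysis of CRISPR/Cas9 cell-cycle knockouts in human cell lines, in which this plasmid is one of a series of knockout guides.
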