Features (pLannotate 1.2.2; 28 found; start..end, strand, type, name):
      1..26      +  rep_origin     RSF ori (fragment): Plasmids containing the RSF 1030 origin of replication can be propagated in E. coli cells that contain additional plasmids with compatible origins.
     28..120     +  CDS            lacI (fragment): lac repressor; lacI; The lac repressor binds to the lac operator to inhibit transcription in E. coli. This inhibition can be relieved by adding lactose or isopropyl-β-D-thiogalactopyranoside (IPTG).
    133..154     +  protein_bind   CAP binding site: CAP binding activates transcription in the presence of cAMP. E. coli catabolite activator protein
    169..199     +  promoter       lac promoter: promoter for the E. coli lac operon
    207..223     +  protein_bind   lac operator: The lac repressor binds to the lac operator to inhibit transcription in E. coli. This inhibition can be relieved by adding lactose or isopropyl-β-D-thiogalactopyranoside (IPTG). lac repressor encoded by lacI
    268..286     +  promoter       T3 promoter: promoter for bacteriophage T3 RNA polymerase
    314..540     +  promoter       RSV promoter: Rous sarcoma virus enhancer/promoter
    541..721     +  LTR            5' LTR (truncated): truncated 5' long terminal repeat (LTR) from HIV-1
    768..893     +  misc_feature   HIV-1 Ψ: packaging signal of human immunodeficiency virus type 1
    877..1240    +  CDS            HIV-1 gag (fragment): gag protein from human immunodeficiency virus 1; gag
   1386..1619    +  misc_feature   RRE: The Rev response element (RRE) of HIV-1 allows for Rev-dependent mRNA export from the nucleus to the cytoplasm.
   1996..2022    +  CDS            Rev (fragment): human immunodeficiency virus 1 (HIV-1) Rev protein; rev; enhances nuclear export of unspliced and incompletely spliced viral mRNAs
   2026..2266    +  promoter       U6 promoter: RNA polymerase III promoter for human U6 snRNA
   2313..2380    +  misc_RNA       tracrRNA (fragment): trans-activating CRISPR RNA for the Streptococcus pyogenes CRISPR/Cas9 system
   2429..2546    +  misc_feature   cPPT/CTS: central polypurine tract and central termination sequence of HIV-1
   2615..2826    +  promoter       EF-1α core promoter: core promoter for human elongation factor EF-1α
   2852..3451    +  CDS            PuroR (fragment): puromycin N-acetyltransferase; pac from Streptomyces; confers resistance to puromycin
   3467..4055    +  misc_feature   WPRE: woodchuck hepatitis virus posttranscriptional regulatory element
   4106..4125    +  misc_feature   cPPT/CTS (fragment): central polypurine tract and central termination sequence of HIV-1
   4127..4360    +  LTR            3' LTR (ΔU3): self-inactivating 3' long terminal repeat (LTR) from HIV-1
   4438..4559    +  polyA_signal   SV40 poly(A) signal: SV40 polyadenylation signal
   4599..4734    +  rep_origin     SV40 ori: SV40 origin of replication
   4755..4773    -  promoter       T7 promoter: promoter for bacteriophage T7 RNA polymerase
   4781..4936    +  CDS            lacZα (fragment): LacZα fragment of β-galactosidase; lacZ fragment
   4941..5369    +  rep_origin     f1 ori (sequence partly withheld): f1 bacteriophage origin of replication; arrow indicates direction of (+) strand synthesis
   5422..5526    +  promoter       AmpR promoter: bla
   5527..6387    +  CDS            AmpR: β-lactamase; bla; confers resistance to ampicillin, carbenicillin, and related antibiotics
   6558..7146    +  rep_origin     ori: high-copy-number ColE1/pMB1/pBR322/pUC origin of replication
>Addgene plasmid #90560 | CAMSAP2 E6.5 gRNA | addgene full sequence | sequence record 183429 | Addgene NGS Result
CGAGTCAGTGAGCGAGGAAGCGGAAGAGCGCCCAATACGCAAACCGCCTCTCCCCGCGCGTTGGCCGATT
CATTAATGCAGCTGGCACGACAGGTTTCCCGACTGGAAAGCGGGCAGTGAGCGCAACGCAATTAATGTGA
GTTAGCTCACTCATTAGGCACCCCAGGCTTTACACTTTATGCTTCCGGCTCGTATGTTGTGTGGAATTGT
GAGCGGATAACAATTTCACACAGGAAACAGCTATGACCATGATTACGCCAAGCGCGCAATTAACCCTCAC
TAAAGGGAACAAAAGCTGGAGCTGCAAGCTTAATGTAGTCTTATGCAATACTCTTGTAGTCTTGCAACAT
GGTAACGATGAGTTAGCAACATGCCTTACAAGGAGAGAAAAAGCACCGTGCATGCCGATTGGTGGAAGTA
AGGTGGTACGATCGTGCCTTATTAGGAAGGCAACAGACGGGTCTGACATGGATTGGACGAACCACTGAAT
TGCCGCATTGCAGAGATATTGTATTTAAGTGCCTAGCTCGATACATAAACGGGTCTCTCTGGTTAGACCA
GATCTGAGCCTGGGAGCTCTCTGGCTAACTAGGGAACCCACTGCTTAAGCCTCAATAAAGCTTGCCTTGA
GTGCTTCAAGTAGTGTGTGCCCGTCTGTTGTGTGACTCTGGTAACTAGAGATCCCTCAGACCCTTTTAGT
CAGTGTGGAAAATCTCTAGCAGTGGCGCCCGAACAGGGACTTGAAAGCGAAAGGGAAACCAGAGGAGCTC
TCTCGACGCAGGACTCGGCTTGCTGAAGCGCGCACGGCAAGAGGCGAGGGGCGGCGACTGGTGAGTACGC
CAAAAATTTTGACTAGCGGAGGCTAGAAGGAGAGAGATGGGTGCGAGAGCGTCAGTATTAAGCGGGGGAG
AATTAGATCGCGATGGGAAAAAATTCGGTTAAGGCCAGGGGGAAAGAAAAAATATAAATTAAAACATATA
GTATGGGCAAGCAGGGAGCTAGAACGATTCGCAGTTAATCCTGGCCTGTTAGAAACATCAGAAGGCTGTA
GACAAATACTGGGACAGCTACAACCATCCCTTCAGACAGGATCAGAAGAACTTAGATCATTATATAATAC
AGTAGCAACCCTCTATTGTGTGCATCAAAGGATAGAGATAAAAGACACCAAGGAAGCTTTAGACAAGATA
GAGGAAGAGCAAAACAAAAGTAAGACCACCGCACAGCAAGCGGCCGCTGATCTTCAGACCTGGAGGAGGA
GATATGAGGGACAATTGGAGAAGTGAATTATATAAATATAAAGTAGTAAAAATTGAACCATTAGGAGTAG
CACCCACCAAGGCAAAGAGAAGAGTGGTGCAGAGAGAAAAAAGAGCAGTGGGAATAGGAGCTTTGTTCCT
TGGGTTCTTGGGAGCAGCAGGAAGCACTATGGGCGCAGCGTCAATGACGCTGACGGTACAGGCCAGACAA
TTATTGTCTGGTATAGTGCAGCAGCAGAACAATTTGCTGAGGGCTATTGAGGCGCAACAGCATCTGTTGC
AACTCACAGTCTGGGGCATCAAGCAGCTCCAGGCAAGAATCCTGGCTGTGGAAAGATACCTAAAGGATCA
ACAGCTCCTGGGGATTTGGGGTTGCTCTGGAAAACTCATTTGCACCACTGCTGTGCCTTGGAATGCTAGT
TGGAGTAATAAATCTCTGGAACAGATTTGGAATCACACGACCTGGATGGAGTGGGACAGAGAAATTAACA
ATTACACAAGCTTAATACACTCCTTAATTGAAGAATCGCAAAACCAGCAAGAAAAGAATGAACAAGAATT
ATTGGAATTAGATAAATGGGCAAGTTTGTGGAATTGGTTTAACATAACAAATTGGCTGTGGTATATAAAA
TTATTCATAATGATAGTAGGAGGCTTGGTAGGTTTAAGAATAGTTTTTGCTGTACTTTCTATAGTGAATA
GAGTTAGGCAGGGATATTCACCATTATCGTTTCAGACCCACCTCCCAACCCCGAGGGGACCCAGAGAGGG
CCTATTTCCCATGATTCCTTCATATTTGCATATACGATACAAGGCTGTTAGAGAGATAATTAGAATTAAT
TTGACTGTAAACACAAAGATATTAGTACAAAATACGTGACGTAGAAAGTAATAATTTCTTGGGTAGTTTG
CAGTTTTAAAATTATGTTTTAAAATGGACTATCATATGCTTACCGTAACTTGAAAGTATTTCGATTTCTT
GGCTTTATATATCTTGTGGAAAGGACGAAACACCGCTGAACTATACTGTCGTGCGTTTAAGAGCTATGCT
GGAAACAGCATAGCAAGTTTAAATAAGGCTAGTCCGTTATCAACTTGAAAAAGTGGCACCGAGTCGGTGC
TTTTTTTGAATTCTAGATCTTGAGACAAATGGCAGTATTCATCCACAATTTTAAAAGAAAAGGGGGGATT
GGGGGGTACAGTGCAGGGGAAAGAATAGTAGACATAATAGCAACAGACATACAAACTAAAGAATTACAAA
AACAAATTACAAAAATTCAAAATTTTCGGGTTTATTACAGGGACAGCAGAGATCCACTTTGGCGCCGGCT
CGAGTGGCTCCGGTGCCCGTCAGTGGGCAGAGCGCACATCGCCCACAGTCCCCGAGAAGTTGGGGGGAGG
GGTCGGCAATTGAACCGGTGCCTAGAGAAGGTGGCGCGGGGTAAACTGGGAAAGTGATGTCGTGTACTGG
CTCCGCCTTTTTCCCGAGGGTGGGGGAGAACCGTATATAAGTGCAGTAGTCGCCGTGAACGTTCTTTTTC
GCAACGGGTTTGCCGCCAGAACACAGGTGTCGTGACGCGGGATCCGCCACCATGACCGAGTACAAGCCCA
CGGTGCGCCTCGCCACCCGCGACGACGTCCCCAGGGCCGTACGCACCCTCGCCGCCGCGTTCGCCGACTA
CCCCGCCACGCGCCACACCGTCGATCCGGACCGCCACATCGAGCGGGTCACCGAGCTGCAAGAACTCTTC
CTCACGCGCGTCGGGCTCGACATCGGCAAGGTGTGGGTCGCGGACGACGGCGCCGCGGTGGCGGTCTGGA
CCACGCCGGAGAGCGTCGAAGCGGGGGCGGTGTTCGCCGAGATCGGCCCGCGCATGGCCGAGTTGAGCGG
TTCCCGGCTGGCCGCGCAGCAACAGATGGAAGGCCTCCTGGCGCCGCACCGGCCCAAGGAGCCCGCGTGG
TTCCTGGCCACCGTCGGAGTCTCGCCCGACCACCAGGGCAAGGGTCTGGGCAGCGCCGTCGTGCTCCCCG
GAGTGGAGGCGGCCGAGCGCGCCGGGGTGCCCGCCTTCCTGGAGACCTCCGCGCCCCGCAACCTCCCCTT
CTACGAGCGGCTCGGCTTCACCGTCACCGCCGACGTCGAGGTGCCCGAAGGACCGCGCACCTGGTGCATG
ACCCGCAAGCCCGGTGCCTGAACGCGTTAAGTCGACAATCAACCTCTGGATTACAAAATTTGTGAAAGAT
TGACTGGTATTCTTAACTATGTTGCTCCTTTTACGCTATGTGGATACGCTGCTTTAATGCCTTTGTATCA
TGCTATTGCTTCCCGTATGGCTTTCATTTTCTCCTCCTTGTATAAATCCTGGTTGCTGTCTCTTTATGAG
GAGTTGTGGCCCGTTGTCAGGCAACGTGGCGTGGTGTGCACTGTGTTTGCTGACGCAACCCCCACTGGTT
GGGGCATTGCCACCACCTGTCAGCTCCTTTCCGGGACTTTCGCTTTCCCCCTCCCTATTGCCACGGCGGA
ACTCATCGCCGCCTGCCTTGCCCGCTGCTGGACAGGGGCTCGGCTGTTGGGCACTGACAATTCCGTGGTG
TTGTCGGGGAAATCATCGTCCTTTCCTTGGCTGCTCGCCTGTGTTGCCACCTGGATTCTGCGCGGGACGT
CCTTCTGCTACGTCCCTTCGGCCCTCAATCCAGCGGACCTTCCTTCCCGCGGCCTGCTGCCGGCTCTGCG
GCCTCTTCCGCGTCTTCGCCTTCGCCCTCAGACGAGTCGGATCTCCCTTTGGGCCGCCTCCCCGCGTCGA
CTTTAAGACCAATGACTTACAAGGCAGCTGTAGATCTTAGCCACTTTTTAAAAGAAAAGGGGGGACTGGA
AGGGCTAATTCACTCCCAACGAAGACAAGATCTGCTTTTTGCTTGTACTGGGTCTCTCTGGTTAGACCAG
ATCTGAGCCTGGGAGCTCTCTGGCTAACTAGGGAACCCACTGCTTAAGCCTCAATAAAGCTTGCCTTGAG
TGCTTCAAGTAGTGTGTGCCCGTCTGTTGTGTGACTCTGGTAACTAGAGATCCCTCAGACCCTTTTAGTC
AGTGTGGAAAATCTCTAGCAGTACGTATAGTAGTTCATGTCATCTTATTATTCAGTATTTATAACTTGCA
AAGAAATGAATATCAGAGAGTGAGAGGAACTTGTTTATTGCAGCTTATAATGGTTACAAATAAAGCAATA
GCATCACAAATTTCACAAATAAAGCATTTTTTTCACTGCATTCTAGTTGTGGTTTGTCCAAACTCATCAA
TGTATCTTATCATGTCTGGCTCTAGCTATCCCGCCCCTAACTCCGCCCATCCCGCCCCTAACTCCGCCCA
GTTCCGCCCATTCTCCGCCCCATGGCTGACTAATTTTTTTTATTTATGCAGAGGCCGAGGCCGCCTCGGC
CTCTGAGCTATTCCAGAAGTAGTGAGGAGGCTTTTTTGGAGGCCTAGGGACGTACCCAATTCGCCCTATA
GTGAGTCGTATTACGCGCGCTCACTGGCCGTCGTTTTACAACGTCGTGACTGGGAAAACCCTGGCGTTAC
CCAACTTAATCGCCTTGCAGCACATCCCCCTTTCGCCAGCTGGCGTAATAGCGAAGAGGCCCGCACCGAT
CGCCCTTCCCAACAGTTGCGCAGCCTGAATGGCGAATGGG
[124 nt withheld, positions 4941-5064]
C
[91 nt withheld, positions 5066-5156]
A
[49 nt withheld, positions 5158-5206]
CCTTTGACGTTGGAGTCCACGTTCTTT
[37 nt withheld, positions 5234-5270]
ACCCTATCTCGGTCTATTCTTTTGATTTATAAGGGATTTTGCCGATTTCGGCCTATTGGTTAAAAAATGA
GCTGATTTAACAAAAATTTAACGCGAATTTTAACAAAATATTAACGCTTACAATTTAGGTGGCACTTTTC
GGGGAAATGTGCGCGGAACCCCTATTTGTTTATTTTTCTAAATACATTCAAATATGTATCCGCTCATGAG
ACAATAACCCTGATAAATGCTTCAATAATATTGAAAAAGGAAGAGTATGAGTATTCAACATTTCCGTGTC
GCCCTTATTCCCTTTTTTGCGGCATTTTGCCTTCCTGTTTTTGCTCACCCAGAAACGCTGGTGAAAGTAA
AAGATGCTGAAGATCAGTTGGGTGCACGAGTGGGTTACATCGAACTGGATCTCAACAGCGGTAAGATCCT
TGAGAGTTTTCGCCCCGAAGAACGTTTTCCAATGATGAGCACTTTTAAAGTTCTGCTATGTGGCGCGGTA
TTATCCCGTATTGACGCCGGGCAAGAGCAACTCGGTCGCCGCATACACTATTCTCAGAATGACTTGGTTG
AGTACTCACCAGTCACAGAAAAGCATCTTACGGATGGCATGACAGTAAGAGAATTATGCAGTGCTGCCAT
AACCATGAGTGATAACACTGCGGCCAACTTACTTCTGACAACGATCGGAGGACCGAAGGAGCTAACCGCT
TTTTTGCACAACATGGGGGATCATGTAACTCGCCTTGATCGTTGGGAACCGGAGCTGAATGAAGCCATAC
CAAACGACGAGCGTGACACCACGATGCCTGTAGCAATGGCAACAACGTTGCGCAAACTATTAACTGGCGA
ACTACTTACTCTAGCTTCCCGGCAACAATTAATAGACTGGATGGAGGCGGATAAAGTTGCAGGACCACTT
CTGCGCTCGGCCCTTCCGGCTGGCTGGTTTATTGCTGATAAATCTGGAGCCGGTGAGCGTGGGTCTCGCG
GTATCATTGCAGCACTGGGGCCAGATGGTAAGCCCTCCCGTATCGTAGTTATCTACACGACGGGGAGTCA
GGCAACTATGGATGAACGAAATAGACAGATCGCTGAGATAGGTGCCTCACTGATTAAGCATTGGTAACTG
TCAGACCAAGTTTACTCATATATACTTTAGATTGATTTAAAACTTCATTTTTAATTTAAAAGGATCTAGG
TGAAGATCCTTTTTGATAATCTCATGACCAAAATCCCTTAACGTGAGTTTTCGTTCCACTGAGCGTCAGA
CCCCGTAGAAAAGATCAAAGGATCTTCTTGAGATCCTTTTTTTCTGCGCGTAATCTGCTGCTTGCAAACA
AAAAAACCACCGCTACCAGCGGTGGTTTGTTTGCCGGATCAAGAGCTACCAACTCTTTTTCCGAAGGTAA
CTGGCTTCAGCAGAGCGCAGATACCAAATACTGTTCTTCTAGTGTAGCCGTAGTTAGGCCACCACTTCAA
GAACTCTGTAGCACCGCCTACATACCTCGCTCTGCTAATCCTGTTACCAGTGGCTGCTGCCAGTGGCGAT
AAGTCGTGTCTTACCGGGTTGGACTCAAGACGATAGTTACCGGATAAGGCGCAGCGGTCGGGCTGAACGG
GGGGTTCGTGCACACAGCCCAGCTTGGAGCGAACGACCTACACCGAACTGAGATACCTACAGCGTGAGCT
ATGAGAAAGCGCCACGCTTCCCGAAGGGAGAAAGGCGGACAGGTATCCGGTAAGCGGCAGGGTCGGAACA
GGAGAGCGCACGAGGGAGCTTCCAGGGGGAAACGCCTGGTATCTTTATAGTCCTGTCGGGTTTCGCCACC
TCTGACTTGAGCGTCGATTTTTGTGATGCTCGTCAGGGGGGCGGAGCCTATGGAAAAACGCCAGCAACGC
GGCCTTTTTACGGTTCCTGGCCTTTTGCTGGCCTTTTGCTCACATGTTCTTTCCTGCGTTATCCCCTGAT
TCTGTGGATAACCGTATTACCGCCTTTGAGTGAGCTGATACCGCTCGCCGCAGCCGAACGACCGAGCGCA
G
